>Addgene plasmid #18205 | T4 Lysozyme I3E | addgene partial sequence | sequence record 23992 | 3primeUP
CGAAAAAGCCCGCTCATTAGGCGGGCTCAGATCTGCTCATGTTTGACAGCTTATCATCGATAAGCTTCGG
CAATAAATTCTTGATATGTTTTCATATGTTTCCTTTAAATATTTTAATTAGTAATTGTCTATTCAAGTAA
TTGTGAATATACTATCACAATTCCAAGAGAAAGTAAACAGCTTTATAGATTTTTATACGCGTCCCAAGTG
CCAGTTCTAAACGTTGTAATGACTCGTTTTGCGCGATTAGGTGTTTGATTATACCATCTACTTTTAGCTA
AGTTAACTGCTGCTTCATCCCAGCGTTTTTGTTGAAGCATACGTAAAGAGTTAGTAAATCCTGCCACACC
GGTTTCTCCCATTTGGAAAACCATATTAATCAATGCACAGCGACGAACCGCATCAAGAGAATCATAAACC
GGTTTTAATTTAGCATTTCTCAGAATTCCGCGAACAGCAGCATCAACATCCTGATTAAAGAGTTTTTCAG
CCTCATCTTTTGTAATTACACCATTGCAATTACGCCCAATAGCTTTATCTAATTCAGATTTAGCAGCATT
AAGTGATGGACTTTTTGTAAGCAAATGACCGATGCCAATAGTGTAATAGCCTTCTGTGTCTTTATAGATT
TTAAGTCTAAGACCTTCATCTATACGTAACATTTCAAATTCATTCATAATACCTCCTAAGCATCGATGGA
TCCTGTTTCCTGTGTGAAATTGTTATCCGCTCACATTCCACACATTATACGAGCGATGATAATGCACAGG
GGAGGGAAACCNCCCNANGGANCCGTACAGGGCNAGTGTNCTGGGAATGTACCGNCCATCCCATAACGGC
GGA
