[The description below was written by a language model from this plasmid's Addgene catalogue record.]
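Description:
T4 Lysozyme I3E is a bacterial expression plasmid built on the pHS1403 backbone (about 5 kb without insert) that carries the bacteriophage T4 lysozyme gene (gene e) with a single point substitution replacing isoleucine at position 3 with glutamate. The plasmid is maintained at high copy number in E. coli and is selected with ampicillin. The record does not include a feature table and does not name the promoter, origin of replication or any other regulatory elements of pHS1403, so the details of how expression is driven or induced cannot be stated from the information given.

The insert of roughly 600 bp was cloned by restriction digestion between a 5′ BamHI site and a 3′ HindIII site, both of which remain intact, so the lysozyme cassette can be excised or swapped. According to the depositor's notes, the BamHI site lies 27 bp from the start codon and the HindIII site lies 115 bp from the stop codon, meaning the fragment contains short flanking untranslated stretches in addition to the coding sequence. No fusion tags or reporters are recorded.

T4 lysozyme is a widely used model protein for studying how individual amino acid changes affect folding, stability and structure. A construct encoding a defined substitution that places a charged residue where a hydrophobic one normally sits would fit that kind of work, serving as a source of recombinant mutant protein from bacteria. The record itself does not state a specific intended use beyond bacterial expression of the mutant.
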