Addgene plasmid #18205: T4 Lysozyme I3E
Depositing lab: Brian Matthews. Depositing organization: University of Oregon.
Backbone
  Vector backbone: pHS1403
  Backbone size w/o insert (bp): 5000
  Vector type: Bacterial Expression
Growth in bacteria
  Bacterial resistance: Ampicillin, 100 μg/mL
  Growth temperature: 37°C
  Growth strain: DH5alpha
  Copy number: High Copy
Gene/Insert
  Gene/Insert name: T4 Lysozyme (alt name: 1013e)
  Species: Bacteriophage T4
  Insert size (bp): 600
  Mutation: I3E
  GenBank ID: NP_049736
  Entrez Gene: e (a.k.a. T4p123)
  Cloning method: Restriction Enzyme; 5′ cloning site BamHI (not destroyed); 3′ cloning site HindIII (not destroyed)
  Sequencing primers: 5′ na; 3′ GGCGTATCACGAGGCCC
Terms and licenses: Academic/Nonprofit Terms; Industry Terms: Not Available to Industry
Depositor comments: The BamHI site is 27 bp from the ATG and the HindIII site is 115 bp from the stop.
How to cite: T4 Lysozyme I3E was a gift from Brian Matthews (Addgene plasmid # 18205 ; http://n2t.net/addgene:18205 ; RRID:Addgene_18205)
